>Addgene plasmid #195321 | pGMC00022 (aka pRC0433) | addgene full sequence | sequence record 385749 | Addgene NGS Result
GTCGACGGATCGGGAGATCTCCCGATCCCCTATGGTGCACTCTCAGTACAATCTGCTCTGATGCCGCATA
GTTAAGCCAGTATCTGCTCCCTGCTTGTGTGTTGGAGGTCGCTGAGTAGTGCGCGAGCAAAATTTAAGCT
ACAACAAGGCAAGGCTTGACCGACAATTGCATGAAGAATCTGCTTAGGGTTAGGCGTTTTGCGCTGCTTC
GCGATGTACGGGCCAGATATACGCGTTGACATTGATTATTGACTAGTTATTAATAGTAATCAATTACGGG
GTCATTAGTTCATAGCCCATATATGGAGTTCCGCGTTACATAACTTACGGTAAATGGCCCGCCTGGCTGA
CCGCCCAACGACCCCCGCCCATTGACGTCAATAATGACGTATGTTCCCATAGTAACGCCAATAGGGACTT
TCCATTGACGTCAATGGGTGGAGTATTTACGGTAAACTGCCCACTTGGCAGTACATCAAGTGTATCATAT
GCCAAGTACGCCCCCTATTGACGTCAATGACGGTAAATGGCCCGCCTGGCATTATGCCCAGTACATGACC
TTATGGGACTTTCCTACTTGGCAGTACATCTACGTATTAGTCATCGCTATTACCATGGTGATGCGGTTTT
GGCAGTACATCAATGGGCGTGGATAGCGGTTTGACTCACGGGGATTTCCAAGTCTCCACCCCATTGACGT
CAATGGGAGTTTGTTTTGGCACCAAAATCAACGGGACTTTCCAAAATGTCGTAACAACTCCGCCCCATTG
ACGCAAATGGGCGGTAGGCGTGTACGGTGGGAGGTCTATATAAGCAGCGCGTTTTGCCTGTACTGGGTCT
CTCTGGTTAGACCAGATCTGAGCCTGGGAGCTCTCTGGCTAACTAGGGAACCCACTGCTTAAGCCTCAAT
AAAGCTTGCCTTGAGTGCTTCAAGTAGTGTGTGCCCGTCTGTTGTGTGACTCTGGTAACTAGAGATCCCT
CAGACCCTTTTAGTCAGTGTGGAAAATCTCTAGCAGTGGCGCCCGAACAGGGACTTGAAAGCGAAAGGGA
AACCAGAGGAGCTCTCTCGACGCAGGACTCGGCTTGCTGAAGCGCGCACGGCAAGAGGCGAGGGGCGGCG
ACTGGTGAGTACGCCAAAAATTTTGACTAGCGGAGGCTAGAAGGAGAGAGATGGGTGCGAGAGCGTCAGT
ATTAAGCGGGGGAGAATTAGATCGCGATGGGAAAAAATTCGGTTAAGGCCAGGGGGAAAGAAAAAATATA
AATTAAAACATATAGTATGGGCAAGCAGGGAGCTAGAACGATTCGCAGTTAATCCTGGCCTGTTAGAAAC
ATCAGAAGGCTGTAGACAAATACTGGGACAGCTACAACCATCCCTTCAGACAGGATCAGAAGAACTTAGA
TCATTATATAATACAGTAGCAACCCTCTATTGTGTGCATCAAAGGATAGAGATAAAAGACACCAAGGAAG
CTTTAGACAAGATAGAGGAAGAGCAAAACAAAAGTAAGACCACCGCACAGCAAGCGGCCGGCCGCTGATC
TTCAGACCTGGAGGAGGAGATATGAGGGACAATTGGAGAAGTGAATTATATAAATATAAAGTAGTAAAAA
TTGAACCATTAGGAGTAGCACCCACCAAGGCAAAGAGAAGAGTGGTGCAGAGAGAAAAAAGAGCAGTGGG
AATAGGAGCTTTGTTCCTTGGGTTCTTGGGAGCAGCAGGAAGCACTATGGGCGCAGCGTCAATGACGCTG
ACGGTACAGGCCAGACAATTATTGTCTGGTATAGTGCAGCAGCAGAACAATTTGCTGAGGGCTATTGAGG
CGCAACAGCATCTGTTGCAACTCACAGTCTGGGGCATCAAGCAGCTCCAGGCAAGAATCCTGGCTGTGGA
AAGATACCTAAAGGATCAACAGCTCCTGGGGATTTGGGGTTGCTCTGGAAAACTCATTTGCACCACTGCT
GTGCCTTGGAATGCTAGTTGGAGTAATAAATCTCTGGAACAGATTTGGAATCACACGACCTGGATGGAGT
GGGACAGAGAAATTAACAATTACACAAGCTTAATACACTCCTTAATTGAAGAATCGCAAAACCAGCAAGA
AAAGAATGAACAAGAATTATTGGAATTAGATAAATGGGCAAGTTTGTGGAATTGGTTTAACATAACAAAT
TGGCTGTGGTATATAAAATTATTCATAATGATAGTAGGAGGCTTGGTAGGTTTAAGAATAGTTTTTGCTG
TACTTTCTATAGTGAATAGAGTTAGGCAGGGATATTCACCATTATCGTTTCAGACCCACCTCCCAACCCC
GAGGGGACCCGACAGGCCCGAAGGAATAGAAGAAGAAGGTGGAGAGAGAGACAGAGACAGATCCATTCGA
TTAGTGAACGGATCGGCACTGCGTGCGCCAATTCTGCAGACAAATGGCAGTATTCATCCACAATTTTAAA
AGAAAAGGGGGGATTGGGGGGTACAGTGCAGGGGAAAGAATAGTAGACATAATAGCAACAGACATACAAA
CTAAAGAATTACAAAAACAAATTACAAAAATTCAAAATTTTCGGGTTTATTACAGGGACAGCAGAGATCC
AGTTTGGTTAGTACCGGGCCCGCTCTAGTCGAGGTCGACGGTATCGATAAGCTCGCTTCACGAGATTCCA
GCAGGTCGAGGGACCTAATAACTTCGTATAGCATACATTATACGAAGTTATATTAAGGGTTCCAAGCTTA
AAGGCTCCGGTGCCCGTCAGTGGGCAGAGCGCACATCGCCCACAGTCCCCGAGAAGTTGGGGGGAGGGGT
CGGCAATTGAACCGGTGCCTAGAGAAGGTGGCGCGGGGTAAACTGGGAAAGTGATGTCGTGTACTGGCTC
CGCCTTTTTCCCGAGGGTGGGGGAGAACCGTATATAAGTGCAGTAGTCGCCGTGAACGTTCTTTTTCGCA
ACGGGTTTGCCGCCAGAACACAGGATCCTCGAGCCACCATGAAAAAGCCTGAACTCACCGCGACGTCTGT
CGAGAAGTTTCTGATCGAAAAGTTCGACAGCGTCTCCGACCTGATGCAGCTCTCGGAGGGCGAAGAATCT
CGTGCTTTCAGCTTCGATGTAGGAGGGCGTGGATATGTCCTGCGGGTAAATAGCTGCGCCGATGGTTTCT
ACAAAGATCGTTATGTTTATCGGCACTTTGCATCGGCCGCGCTCCCGATTCCGGAAGTGCTTGACATTGG
GGAGTTCAGCGAGAGCCTGACCTATTGCATCTCCCGCCGTGCACAGGGTGTCACGTTGCAAGACCTGCCT
GAAACCGAACTGCCCGCTGTTCTGCAGCCGGTCGCGGAGGCCATGGATGCGATCGCTGCGGCCGATCTTA
GCCAGACGAGCGGGTTCGGCCCATTCGGACCGCAAGGAATCGGTCAATACACTACATGGCGTGATTTCAT
ATGCGCGATTGCTGATCCCCATGTGTATCACTGGCAAACTGTGATGGACGACACCGTCAGTGCGTCCGTC
GCGCAGGCTCTCGATGAGCTGATGCTTTGGGCCGAGGACTGCCCCGAAGTCCGGCACCTCGTGCACGCGG
ATTTCGGCTCCAACAATGTCCTGACGGACAATGGCCGCATAACAGCGGTCATTGACTGGAGCGAGGCGAT
GTTCGGGGATTCCCAATACGAGGTCGCCAACATCTTCTTCTGGAGGCCGTGGTTGGCTTGTATGGAGCAG
CAGACGCGCTACTTCGAGCGGAGGCATCCGGAGCTTGCAGGATCGCCGCGGCTCCGGGCGTATATGCTCC
GCATTGGTCTTGACCAACTCTATCAGAGCTTGGTTGACGGCAATTTCGATGATGCAGCTTGGGCGCAGGG
TCGATGCGACGCAATCGTCCGATCCGGAGCCGGGACTGTCGGGCGTACACAAATCGCCCGCAGAAGCGCG
GCCGTCTGGACCGATGGCTGTGTAGAAGTACTCGCCGATAGTGGAAACCGACGCCCCAGCACTCGTCCGA
GGGCAAAGGAATAACTAGAGGTCGCTGATCAGCCTCGACTGTGCCTTCTAGTTGCCAGCCATCTGTTGTT
TGCCCCTCCCCCGTGCCTTCCTTGACCCTGGAAGGTGCCACTCCCACTGTCCTTTCCTAATAAAATGAGG
AAATTGCATCGCATTGTCTGAGTAGGTGTCATTCTATTCTGGGGGGTGGGGTGGGGCAGGACAGCAAGGG
GGAGGATTGGGAAGAGAATAGCAGGCATGCTGGGGAAAAAGGCCAGCAAAAGGCCAGGAACCGTAAAAAG
GCCGCGTTGCTGCAGTAACGCCATTTTGCAAGGCATGGAAAAATACCAAACCAAGAATAGAGAAGTTCAG
ATCAAGGGCGGGTACATGAAAATAGCTAACGTTGGGCCAAACAGGATATCTGCGGTGAGCAGTTTCGGCC
CCGGCCCGGGGCCAAGAACAGATGGTCACCGCAGTTTCGGCCCCGGCCCGAGGCCAAGAACAGATGGTCC
CCAGATATGGCCCAACCCTCAGCAGTTTCTTAAGACCCATCAGATGTTTCCAGGCTCCCCCAAGGACCTG
AAATGACCCTGCGCCTTATTTGAATTAACCAATCAGCCTGCTTCTCGCTTCTGTTCGCGCGCTTCTGCTT
CCCGAGCTCTATAAAAGAGCTCACAACCCCTCACTCGGCGCGCCAGTCCTCCGATTGACTGAGTCGCCCG
GATCCCGCCACCCCTGCAGGTCTAGAGTTTAAACGAATTCGTCGAGGGACCTAATAACTTCGTATAGCAT
ACATTATACGAAGTTATACATGTTTAAGGGTTCCGGTTCCACTAGGTACAATTCGATATCAAGCTTATCG
ATAATCAACCTCTGGATTACAAAATTTGTGAAAGATTGACTGGTATTCTTAACTATGTTGCTCCTTTTAC
GCTATGTGGATACGCTGCTTTAATGCCTTTGTATCATGCTATTGCTTCCCGTATGGCTTTCATTTTCTCC
TCCTTGTATAAATCCTGGTTGCTGTCTCTTTATGAGGAGTTGTGGCCCGTTGTCAGGCAACGTGGCGTGG
TGTGCACTGTGTTTGCTGACGCAACCCCCACTGGTTGGGGCATTGCCACCACCTGTCAGCTCCTTTCCGG
GACTTTCGCTTTCCCCCTCCCTATTGCCACGGCGGAACTCATCGCCGCCTGCCTTGCCCGCTGCTGGACA
GGGGCTCGGCTGTTGGGCACTGACAATTCCGTGGTGTTGTCGGGGAAATCATCGTCCTTTCCTTGGCTGC
TCGCCTGTGTTGCCACCTGGATTCTGCGCGGGACGTCCTTCTGCTACGTCCCTTCGGCCCTCAATCCAGC
GGACCTTCCTTCCCGCGGCCTGCTGCCGGCTCTGCGGCCTCTTCCGCGTCTTCGCCTTCGCCCTCAGACG
AGTCGGATCTCCCTTTGGGCCGCCTCCCCGCATCGATACCGTCGACCTCGATCGAGACCTAGAAAAACAT
GGAGCAATCACAAGTAGCAATACAGCAGCTACCAATGCTGATTGTGCCTGGCTAGAAGCACAAGAGGAGG
AGGAGGTGGGTTTTCCAGTCACACCTCAGGTACCTTTAAGACCAATGACTTACAAGGCAGCTGTAGATCT
TAGCCACTTTTTAAAAGAAAAGGGGGGACTGGAAGGGCTAATTCACTCCCAACGAAGACAAGATATCCTT
GATCTGTGGATCTACCACACACAAGGCTACTTCCCTGATTGGCAGAACTACACACCAGGGCCAGGGATCA
GATATCCACTGACCTTTGGATGGTGCTACAAGCTAGTACCAGTTGAGCAAGAGAAGGTAGAAGAAGCCAA
TGAAGGAGAGAACACCCGCTTGTTACACCCTGTGAGCCTGCATGGGATGGATGACCCGGAGAGAGAAGTA
TTAGAGTGGAGGTTTGACAGCCGCCTAGCATTTCATCACATGGCCCGAGAGCTGCATCCGGACTGTACTG
GGTCTCTCTGGTTAGACCAGATCTGAGCCTGGGAGCTCTCTGGCTAACTAGGGAACCCACTGCTTAAGCC
TCAATAAAGCTTGCCTTGAGTGCTTCAAGTAGTGTGTGCCCGTCTGTTGTGTGACTCTGGTAACTAGAGA
TCCCTCAGACCCTTTTAGTCAGTGTGGAAAATCTCTAGCAGCATGTGAGCAAAAGGCCAGCAAAAGGCCA
GGAACCGTAAAAAGGCCGCGTTGCTGGCGTTTTTCCATAGGCTCCGCCCCCCTGACGAGCATCACAAAAA
TCGACGCTCAAGTCAGAGGTGGCGAAACCCGACAGGACTATAAAGATACCAGGCGTTTCCCCCTGGAAGC
TCCCTCGTGCGCTCTCCTGTTCCGACCCTGCCGCTTACCGGATACCTGTCCGCCTTTCTCCCTTCGGGAA
GCGTGGCGCTTTCTCATAGCTCACGCTGTAGGTATCTCAGTTCGGTGTAGGTCGTTCGCTCCAAGCTGGG
CTGTGTGCACGAACCCCCCGTTCAGCCCGACCGCTGCGCCTTATCCGGTAACTATCGTCTTGAGTCCAAC
CCGGTAAGACACGACTTATCGCCACTGGCAGCAGCCACTGGTAACAGGATTAGCAGAGCGAGGTATGTAG
GCGGTGCTACAGAGTTCTTGAAGTGGTGGCCTAACTACGGCTACACTAGAAGAACAGTATTTGGTATCTG
CGCTCTGCTGAAGCCAGTTACCTTCGGAAAAAGAGTTGGTAGCTCTTGATCCGGCAAACAAACCACCGCT
GGTAGCGGTGGTTTTTTTGTTTGCAAGCAGCAGATTACGCGCAGAAAAAAAGGATCTCAAGAAGATCCTT
TGATCTTTTCTACGGGGTCTGACGCTCAGTGGAACGAAAACTCACGTTAAGGGATTTTGGTCATGAGATT
ATCAAAAAGGATCTTCACCTAGATCCTTTTAAATTAAAAATGAAGTTTTAAATCAATCTAAAGTATATAT
GAGTAAACTTGGTCTGACAGTTACCAATGCTTAATCAGTGAGGCACCTATCTCAGCGATCTGTCTATTTC
GTTCATCCATAGTTGCCTGACTCCCCGTCGTGTAGATAACTACGATACGGGAGGGCTTACCATCTGGCCC
CAGTGCTGCAATGATACCGCGAGACCCACGCTCACCGGCTCCAGATTTATCAGCAATAAACCAGCCAGCC
GGAAGGGCCGAGCGCAGAAGTGGTCCTGCAACTTTATCCGCCTCCATCCAGTCTATTAATTGTTGCCGGG
AAGCTAGAGTAAGTAGTTCGCCAGTTAATAGTTTGCGCAACGTTGTTGCCATTGCTACAGGCATCGTGGT
GTCACGCTCGTCGTTTGGTATGGCTTCATTCAGCTCCGGTTCCCAACGATCAAGGCGAGTTACATGATCC
CCCATGTTGTGCAAAAAAGCGGTTAGCTCCTTCGGTCCTCCGATCGTTGTCAGAAGTAAGTTGGCCGCAG
TGTTATCACTCATGGTTATGGCAGCACTGCATAATTCTCTTACTGTCATGCCATCCGTAAGATGCTTTTC
TGTGACTGGTGAGTACTCAACCAAGTCATTCTGAGAATAGTGTATGCGGCGACCGAGTTGCTCTTGCCCG
GCGTCAATACGGGATAATACCGCGCCACATAGCAGAACTTTAAAAGTGCTCATCATTGGAAAACGTTCTT
CGGGGCGAAAACTCTCAAGGATCTTACCGCTGTTGAGATCCAGTTCGATGTAACCCACTCGTGCACCCAA
CTGATCTTCAGCATCTTTTACTTTCACCAGCGTTTCTGGGTGAGCAAAAACAGGAAGGCAAAATGCCGCA
AAAAAGGGAATAAGGGCGACACGGAAATGTTGAATACTCATACTCTTCCTTTTTCAATATTATTGAAGCA
TTTATCAGGGTTATTGTCTCATGAGCGGATACATATTTGAATGTATTTAGAAAAATAAACAAATAGGGGT
TCCGCGCACATTTCCCCGAAAAGTGCCACCTGAC
Features (pLannotate 1.2.2; 24 found; start..end, strand, type, name):
     31..83      -  misc_feature   bom (fragment): basis of mobility region from pBR322
    238..617     +  enhancer       CMV enhancer: human cytomegalovirus immediate early enhancer
    618..817     +  promoter       CMV promoter: human cytomegalovirus (CMV) immediate early promoter
    835..1015    +  LTR            5' LTR (truncated): truncated 5' long terminal repeat (LTR) from HIV-1
   1062..1187    +  misc_feature   HIV-1 Ψ: packaging signal of human immunodeficiency virus type 1
   1171..1509    +  CDS            HIV-1 gag (fragment): gag protein from human immunodeficiency virus 1; gag
   1684..1917    +  misc_feature   RRE: The Rev response element (RRE) of HIV-1 allows for Rev-dependent mRNA export from the nucleus to the cytoplasm.
   2294..2394    +  CDS            Rev (fragment): human immunodeficiency virus 1 (HIV-1) Rev protein; rev; enhances nuclear export of unspliced and incompletely spliced viral mRNAs
   2444..2561    +  misc_feature   cPPT/CTS: central polypurine tract and central termination sequence of HIV-1
   2619..2643    -  misc_feature   MCS (fragment): pBluescript multiple cloning site
   2678..2711    +  protein_bind   loxP: Cre-mediated recombination occurs in the 8-bp core sequence (GCATACAT). Cre recombinase
   2752..2963    +  promoter       EF-1α core promoter: core promoter for human elongation factor EF-1α
   2979..4001    +  CDS            hph: KHYB_ECOLX - Experimental evidence at protein level: Swiss-Prot protein existence level 1. The aminoglycoside phosphotransferases achieve inactivation of their antibiotic substrates by phosphorylation. Only phosphorylates hygromycin and closely related compounds such as demethyl analogs and destomycin. From Escherichia coli.
   4029..4140    +  polyA_signal   bGH poly(A) signal: bovine growth hormone polyadenylation signal
   4285..4691    +  promoter       SFFV promoter: spleen focus-forming virus long terminal repeat (LTR) promoter
   4744..4777    +  protein_bind   loxP: Cre-mediated recombination occurs in the 8-bp core sequence (GCATACAT). Cre recombinase
   4810..4833    +  misc_feature   MCS (fragment): pBluescript multiple cloning site
   4833..5421    +  misc_feature   WPRE: woodchuck hepatitis virus posttranscriptional regulatory element
   5422..5441    +  misc_feature   MCS (fragment): pBluescript multiple cloning site
   5443..5943    +  CDS            nef (fragment): NEF_HV1LA - Experimental evidence at protein level: Swiss-Prot protein existence level 1. Extracellular Nef protein targets CD4(+) T-lymphocytes for apoptosis by interacting with CXCR4 surface receptors. From Human immunodeficiency virus type 1 group M subtype B (isolate Lai) (HIV-1).
   5950..6130    +  LTR            5' LTR (truncated): truncated 5' long terminal repeat (LTR) from HIV-1
   6192..6780    -  rep_origin     ori: high-copy-number ColE1/pMB1/pBR322/pUC origin of replication
   6951..7811    -  CDS            AmpR: β-lactamase; bla; confers resistance to ampicillin, carbenicillin, and related antibiotics
   7812..7916    -  promoter       AmpR promoter: bla
