[The description below was written by a language model from this plasmid's Addgene catalogue record and pLannotate feature annotations shown in this document.]
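Description:
pGMC00022 (also called pRC0433) is an empty lentiviral expression backbone derived from LeGO-G2, in which the original GFP reporter was replaced by a multiple cloning site and a hygromycin resistance cassette was added. It is propagated in E. coli as a high-copy plasmid through a ColE1/pUC-type origin and selected with ampicillin via the β-lactamase gene. The recommended recombination-deficient host strain reflects the repeated LTR sequences typical of lentiviral vectors.

The annotated 7.9 kb sequence shows a third-generation-style HIV-1 transfer vector. A CMV enhancer/promoter drives genomic RNA from a truncated 5' LTR, so transcription in packaging cells should not depend on Tat. This is followed by the Ψ packaging signal with a gag fragment, the RRE for Rev-dependent nuclear export, and the cPPT/CTS, which aids nuclear import of the reverse-transcribed genome.

Downstream, an EF-1α core promoter drives the hph hygromycin phosphotransferase gene, terminated by a bGH polyadenylation signal, allowing selection of transduced mammalian cells. An SFFV promoter then sits upstream of short polylinker fragments, where a gene of interest would presumably be inserted. The WPRE follows and enhances transcript stability and expression. A nef-region fragment and a second truncated LTR annotation close the provirus.

Two same-orientation loxP sites flank the EF-1α–hygromycin cassette and the SFFV promoter, so Cre recombinase could in principle excise that region after integration. No insert is present. The vector is intended for cloning transgenes for stable, hygromycin-selectable lentiviral expression in mammalian cells.
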