Addgene plasmid #195321: pGMC00022 (aka pRC0433)
Purpose: (Empty Backbone) Lentiviral expression vector derived from LEGO-G2 with hygromycin selection
Depositing lab: Raj Chari. Depositing organization: Frederick National Laboratory.
Backbone
  Vector backbone: Lego-G2
  Modifications to backbone: Replaced GFP with multiple cloning site; added hygromycin resistance cassette
  Vector type: Mammalian Expression, Lentiviral, Synthetic Biology
  Selectable markers: Hygromycin
Growth in bacteria
  Bacterial resistance: Ampicillin, 100 μg/mL
  Growth temperature: 37°C
  Growth strain: NEB Stable
  Copy number: High Copy
Terms and licenses: Academic/Nonprofit Terms; Industry Terms: Not Available to Industry
How to cite: pGMC00022 (aka pRC0433) was a gift from Raj Chari (Addgene plasmid # 195321 ; http://n2t.net/addgene:195321 ; RRID:Addgene_195321)
